Addgene plasmid #177700: pDIV492
Purpose: Plasmid expressing optimized Cas9 and NAT marker. Compatible with CTG-clade yeast species.
Depositing lab: Uffe Mortensen. Depositing organization: Danmarks Tekniske Universitet. Publication: A CRISPR/Cas9 method facilitates efficient oligo-mediated gene editing in Debaryomyces hansenii. Strucko T, Andersen NL, Mahler MR, Martinez JL, Mortensen UH. Synth Biol (Oxf). 2021 Oct 12;6(1):ysab031. doi: 10.1093/synbio/ysab031. eCollection 2021. PubMed 34746438.
Backbone
  Vector backbone: pDIV116
  Total vector size (bp): 9856
  Vector type: Bacterial Expression, Yeast Expression, CRISPR
  Selectable markers: Nourseothricin
Growth in bacteria
  Bacterial resistance: Ampicillin, 100 μg/mL
  Growth temperature: 37°C
  Growth strain: DH5alpha
  Copy number: Unknown
Gene/Insert 1
  Gene/Insert name: Cas9
  Species: CTG-clade compatible
  Promoter: RHR2p (Debaryomyces hansenii )
  Tag / fusion protein: SV40 (C terminal on insert)
  Cloning method: Unknown
  Sequencing primers: 5′ CTAGAAAGTATAGGAACTTCTGAAGTGG
Gene/Insert 2
  Gene/Insert name: Nat
  Species: CTG-clade compatible
  Promoter: TEF1p (Ashbya gossypii)
  Cloning method: Unknown
  Sequencing primers: 5′ GCTTGAGAAGGTTTTGGGACG
Resource information
  A portion of this plasmid was derived from a plasmid made by: Codon optimized Cas9 was derived from another plasmid pRB732 that was obtained from Prof. Richard J. Bennett
Terms and licenses: Academic/Nonprofit Terms; Industry Terms: Not Available to Industry
How to cite: pDIV492 was a gift from Uffe Mortensen (Addgene plasmid # 177700 ; http://n2t.net/addgene:177700 ; RRID:Addgene_177700)
