[The description below was written by a language model from this plasmid's Addgene catalogue record and pLannotate feature annotations shown in this document.]
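Description:
pDIV492 is a roughly 9.9 kb E. coli–yeast shuttle plasmid, built on the pDIV116 backbone, that supplies Cas9 for CRISPR genome editing in yeasts of the CTG clade (species that read the CTG codon as serine rather than leucine), such as Debaryomyces hansenii. In bacteria it is maintained through a high-copy ColE1/pUC-type origin and selected with ampicillin via the β-lactamase gene and its native promoter. For yeast, the annotation detects a CEN/ARS element matching S. cerevisiae CEN6 fused to an autonomously replicating sequence. The record does not state how well this supports episomal maintenance in CTG-clade hosts.

The main payload is a Streptococcus pyogenes Cas9 coding sequence, recoded to be compatible with CTG-clade translation and derived from an earlier codon-optimized Cas9 plasmid. It is driven by the D. hansenii RHR2 promoter, which is listed in the catalogue but not picked up in the feature table, presumably lying in the unannotated region upstream of the gene. The catalogue records a C-terminal SV40 tag, most likely a nuclear localization signal. The feature table additionally shows a 3xFLAG epitope downstream of Cas9, followed by a fragment of the S. cerevisiae CYC1 terminator.

Yeast selection relies on a nourseothricin resistance cassette, a CTG-compatible streptothricin acetyltransferase (NAT) gene between the Ashbya gossypii TEF promoter and terminator. The cassette is flanked by two loxP sites in the same orientation, which would in principle allow Cre-mediated excision of the marker. No guide RNA expression cassette is annotated or mentioned, so the record does not show how guides are provided.
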