Features (pLannotate 1.2.2; 12 found; start..end, strand, type, name):
     12..515     +  misc_feature   CEN/ARS: S. cerevisiae CEN6 centromere fused to an autonomously replicating sequence
   2121..6224    +  CDS            cas9: CAS9_STRP1 - Also known as csn1 From Streptococcus pyogenes serotype M1.
   6306..6371    +  CDS            3xFLAG: three tandem FLAG® epitope tags, followed by an enterokinase cleavage site
   6436..6670    +  terminator     CYC1 terminator (fragment): S. cerevisiae CYC1; transcription terminator for CYC1
   6710..6743    -  protein_bind   loxP: Cre-mediated recombination occurs in the 8-bp core sequence (GCATACAT). Cre recombinase
   6798..7141    +  promoter       TEF promoter: Ashbya gossypii TEF promoter
   7136..7711    +  CDS            sta: STA_STRLA - Experimental evidence at protein level: Swiss-Prot protein existence level 1. Involved in resistance to streptothricin, a broad-spectrum antibiotic produced by streptomycetes. Detoxifies streptothricin via acetylation of the beta amino group of the first beta-lysyl moiety of streptothricin. From Streptomyces lavendulae.
   7720..7917    +  terminator     TEF terminator: Ashbya gossypii TEF terminator
   7980..8013    -  protein_bind   loxP: Cre-mediated recombination occurs in the 8-bp core sequence (GCATACAT). Cre recombinase
   8106..8694    -  rep_origin     ori: high-copy-number ColE1/pMB1/pBR322/pUC origin of replication
   8865..9725    -  CDS            AmpR: β-lactamase; bla; confers resistance to ampicillin, carbenicillin, and related antibiotics
   9726..9830    -  promoter       AmpR promoter: bla
>Addgene plasmid #177700 | pDIV492 | addgene full sequence | sequence record 366535 | Addgene NGS Result
GGGTCCTTTTCATCACGTGCTATAAAAATAATTATAATTTAAATTTTTTAATATAAATATATAAATTAAA
AATAGAAAGTAAAAAAAGAAATTAAAGAAAAAATAGTTTTTGTTTTCCGAAGATGTAAAAGACTCTAGGG
GGATCGCCAACAAATACTACCTTTTATCTTGCTCTTCCTGCTCTCAGGTATTAATGCCGAATTGTTTCAT
CTTGTCTGTGTAGAAGACCACACACGAAAATCCTGTGATTTTACATTTTACTTATCGTTAATCGAATGTA
TATCTATTTAATCTGCTTTTCTTGTCTAATAAATATATATGTAAAGTACGCTTTTTGTTGAAATTTTTTA
AACCTTTGTTTATTTTTTTTTCTTCATTCCGTAACTCTTCTACCTTCTTTATTTACTTTCTAAAATCCAA
ATACAAAACATAAAAATAAATAAACACAGAGTAAATTCCCAAATTATTCCATCATTAAAAGATACGAGGC
GCGTGTAAGTTACAGGCAAGCGATCCGTCTAAGAAACCATTATTATCATGACATTAACCTATAAAAATAG
GCGTATCACGAGGCCCTTTGAATGCGTGCGATGGGCTTAGTTAGCCTTGCTTGTGACTTTGCAGCTTTAT
CCATGAACGGATCATACGATTGTATTTCTGAATTTGTCATAGTGACTTTAAGTTGTTCTTTATTTGGTAT
GATTCTATTTTTTAGGACTTTCTAAAAAATCAATTTAAATTTTGGAAAACCATTTGTGGTTTTTCTTAAA
TGATTGCAAAATTATTAAAAAATCGTTAAAAAAATATTCAGTGTAAAAAGACTAGCATTCATGATCTCAA
CATCTTTGGATAATATCAGAATGAGAAAGAACAGATACGCAGTACGTTTTTTGGTGAGCTCTTTGCACTT
CTTTAGTTCTTTCCATCAATATCAGTTTTTTAAACTTTTAGGACTAAAAGTGATGTTTAACTTCAAAATG
TTTAAAATTTTGTTCTTCCCGACGTTCATTAAGAATACTAATACACTTTAATAATTATTTTAATATTTTG
TTCTAAATAATGACTTTTAATTAAAAAAGATAAAATATAAAAACATCATAATAACTCACCAGAGGTTAAG
AACAAAAAAACAAATTAGATATCTGCTAATCCAATATAGTTAAATCAATCTTTCCTTGGTATAATGGGTA
TATTACATATATTTCAAGGACCGACACTCCTACCAAATATCTAAAATTTACCATATTAACATAACATGTA
TATAAACGTCAAATCATAATCAGCACTAGCGGAATGCGTGCGATCGCGTGCATTCTCCTCCTTTGGGCCT
GTATCATGGTCTTTAAGAATCATAGGACATTTTACTCGTTCCCATTGGGCCAGTACTGTACCAACACTGT
GCCCACAATAGATCCAGAATTATTGTCGTCGCATGCGTCCTTACTACCGTACGTATATGTTCTAGAGTAG
TATCCAACTCGTACCTCTAGACTACGAGAGATCCATCACAAATCCGTGGTAGTTCCACAGATCCAAGAGG
TCCAAGAAAATTAAACCTAATTTTGACACCAGCGCTGCTATCGTTTTTCCGATCTTCACTGTAATATCGA
GCTATCGTGGGTATTCTCGTGGTCCTTCTAAAACCGTTGCAAGCGGTTTTTAACCACAAAAAGAAATAAT
GGAACAATTTCCAAAAGAAATAAAATTACAAAATCAACCGTGAATTACCCGTTTTGGTCAATTTGTTTCC
GATCAATTACGTAATAGGTTTTTTATTTCTGTTGGCCACAATACCACCGGAACATAACTTTACACTTTTA
GAGCGTATTATATGGTAACATACCGGAATCAAGCGTATATAGCGCATCAAAAGCATCGTTACGTAATAGA
ATTTTCAAGAAAATGGCGTTACGTAATAAGATGATGATAACCAAAAAAAAAAATCGTATGCTAGAGTAGT
ACATTCAGATAGCTAGACATTTCTTTTTGTTGAAGGAAATAATTGATGAATATAAATACCGTGGTAATCC
CTGTTACAATGGATAAATAAAATATATATTTTTACAGTATTCAATACTTTCATTAATACAAACATAATAA
AATAAATTACAATCTGTCATATGGATAAAAAGTATAGTATTGGTTTAGATATTGGTACTAACTCTGTGGG
TTGGGCAGTTATCACTGACGAATATAAAGTTCCATCAAAGAAATTTAAGGTGTTAGGTAACACTGACAGA
CACTCAATAAAAAAGAATCTTATCGGTGCTCTTTTGTTCGACTCCGGTGAAACTGCCGAGGCTACACGTT
TAAAAAGAACAGCAAGAAGAAGATATACCCGTAGAAAAAATAGAATATGTTATTTACAAGAAATCTTTTC
TAATGAAATGGCTAAAGTTGATGATTCCTTTTTCCATAGATTGGAAGAGTCATTTTTGGTTGAAGAAGAC
AAAAAGCATGAGAGACATCCAATCTTTGGGAATATAGTTGATGAAGTGGCTTACCATGAAAAATATCCTA
CCATTTATCATTTAAGAAAGAAATTGGTAGATTCAACTGATAAAGCTGACCTTAGATTAATCTATTTAGC
ACTTGCCCATATGATTAAATTTAGAGGTCATTTTTTGATTGAAGGTGATTTGAACCCAGATAATTCTGAC
GTGGATAAATTATTTATTCAATTAGTCCAAACCTACAACCAATTATTTGAGGAAAATCCAATTAATGCTA
GTGGTGTCGATGCCAAAGCTATATTATCAGCCAGATTATCAAAATCTAGACGTTTGGAAAATTTGATTGC
CCAATTGCCAGGAGAAAAAAAGAATGGATTATTTGGAAACTTGATCGCATTATCATTGGGTTTGACACCA
AATTTTAAATCTAATTTTGATTTAGCTGAAGATGCTAAATTACAATTATCAAAAGACACCTATGACGACG
ATTTGGACAATTTACTTGCTCAAATTGGTGATCAATATGCAGATTTGTTCTTAGCTGCTAAAAACTTATC
TGATGCTATTTTGTTGTCTGATATTTTGAGAGTGAACACAGAAATAACCAAAGCTCCATTATCAGCATCT
ATGATCAAACGTTATGATGAACACCATCAGGATTTGACTTTATTGAAAGCTTTGGTGAGACAACAATTGC
CAGAGAAGTATAAAGAAATCTTTTTCGATCAATCTAAAAACGGGTATGCAGGTTATATTGATGGGGGTGC
CTCCCAAGAGGAATTTTACAAATTTATAAAACCTATTTTAGAAAAGATGGATGGGACTGAGGAACTTTTG
GTCAAATTGAACAGAGAAGATTTGTTACGTAAACAGAGAACTTTTGATAATGGTAGTATACCTCACCAAA
TTCATTTGGGTGAGTTGCATGCAATTTTAAGAAGACAAGAAGATTTTTATCCATTTTTAAAAGATAATAG
AGAAAAAATCGAGAAAATTTTAACCTTTAGAATTCCATACTATGTTGGGCCTTTGGCTAGAGGTAATTCA
AGATTTGCCTGGATGACACGTAAATCAGAAGAAACTATTACCCCTTGGAATTTTGAAGAGGTTGTTGATA
AAGGAGCATCAGCACAGAGTTTTATTGAAAGAATGACCAATTTCGATAAAAACTTACCAAATGAAAAAGT
TTTACCAAAACATTCCTTGTTATACGAATATTTTACTGTTTACAATGAACTTACAAAGGTTAAATATGTT
ACTGAAGGTATGCGTAAGCCAGCCTTTTTATCTGGAGAACAGAAAAAGGCAATAGTTGATTTATTGTTTA
AAACAAATAGAAAAGTTACTGTTAAACAATTAAAAGAAGATTACTTTAAGAAAATTGAATGTTTTGATTC
AGTTGAAATCAGTGGTGTTGAAGACAGATTTAATGCTAGTTTAGGAACTTACCATGATTTACTTAAAATT
ATCAAAGATAAAGATTTCTTGGATAACGAAGAAAATGAAGACATTTTAGAAGACATTGTTTTAACCTTAA
CTTTATTCGAAGATAGAGAGATGATTGAAGAACGTTTGAAGACTTATGCACATTTGTTTGACGATAAAGT
GATGAAACAGTTGAAAAGAAGACGTTATACTGGATGGGGTAGATTGTCTCGTAAATTGATCAATGGAATT
AGAGATAAACAAAGTGGTAAAACTATCTTGGACTTTTTGAAATCTGACGGATTTGCTAATAGAAATTTCA
TGCAATTGATCCACGACGATAGTTTGACATTTAAAGAAGACATCCAAAAGGCCCAAGTGAGTGGGCAAGG
TGATTCATTACATGAACATATTGCAAATTTAGCCGGATCTCCTGCTATTAAGAAAGGGATATTACAAACT
GTTAAAGTTGTGGATGAATTAGTGAAAGTAATGGGAAGACATAAACCTGAAAACATTGTCATTGAGATGG
CAAGAGAAAATCAAACTACACAAAAAGGACAGAAAAATAGTAGAGAACGTATGAAAAGAATAGAAGAGGG
TATTAAAGAATTGGGTAGTCAAATATTGAAAGAACACCCAGTGGAAAATACCCAGTTGCAAAATGAAAAA
TTATATCTTTACTACCTTCAAAATGGACGTGATATGTATGTTGATCAGGAATTAGATATAAATAGACTTT
CAGATTATGATGTAGATCATATAGTTCCACAATCTTTCTTGAAAGATGATTCCATAGACAATAAAGTATT
AACTAGAAGTGATAAAAATAGAGGTAAAAGTGATAATGTCCCAAGTGAGGAAGTCGTCAAAAAGATGAAA
AATTACTGGCGTCAACTTTTGAATGCTAAATTAATTACTCAAAGAAAATTTGATAATTTGACTAAAGCAG
AAAGAGGTGGGCTTTCTGAATTAGATAAAGCCGGGTTCATTAAAAGACAATTGGTCGAAACTAGACAAAT
TACTAAACATGTTGCCCAAATTTTAGATTCCCGTATGAACACTAAGTATGACGAAAATGATAAGTTAATA
CGTGAGGTTAAAGTCATTACTTTAAAATCAAAACTTGTCTCTGATTTCAGAAAGGATTTCCAATTCTATA
AAGTTAGAGAAATTAATAATTATCATCATGCTCATGATGCATATTTGAATGCTGTAGTTGGAACTGCTTT
AATCAAGAAATACCCTAAATTAGAATCTGAATTTGTATATGGTGATTACAAAGTCTATGATGTTAGAAAG
ATGATTGCTAAATCAGAACAAGAAATTGGTAAAGCTACAGCTAAATACTTCTTTTACTCTAACATTATGA
ATTTCTTTAAAACAGAAATTACTTTGGCAAACGGTGAAATTAGAAAAAGACCTCTTATTGAAACAAATGG
TGAGACTGGAGAGATAGTTTGGGACAAAGGGCGTGATTTCGCTACTGTTAGAAAAGTTTTATCAATGCCA
CAAGTTAACATTGTAAAGAAAACAGAGGTTCAAACTGGTGGTTTCTCAAAAGAAAGTATTTTGCCTAAAA
GAAATAGTGATAAATTGATTGCCAGAAAAAAGGATTGGGATCCAAAGAAATATGGTGGTTTCGACTCACC
AACCGTAGCCTATTCTGTTTTGGTTGTGGCAAAGGTTGAAAAGGGTAAAAGTAAAAAGCTTAAATCAGTA
AAAGAACTTTTGGGTATTACAATAATGGAAAGAAGTTCCTTTGAAAAGAACCCTATTGATTTTTTGGAAG
CTAAAGGTTATAAGGAAGTAAAGAAGGACTTAATAATCAAATTGCCTAAATATTCTTTATTTGAATTAGA
AAATGGGAGAAAAAGAATGTTGGCTTCTGCTGGAGAATTGCAAAAGGGTAATGAATTAGCATTGCCTTCC
AAATATGTTAACTTCTTGTATTTAGCTTCACACTATGAAAAGTTGAAAGGGTCACCAGAAGATAACGAGC
AAAAACAATTATTTGTTGAACAACACAAACACTACTTAGATGAGATTATAGAACAAATTAGTGAATTCAG
TAAAAGAGTGATATTAGCTGATGCAAATTTAGATAAAGTTTTGTCAGCCTATAACAAACATAGAGATAAG
CCAATTAGAGAACAAGCAGAAAACATTATTCACTTATTTACCCTTACCAATTTAGGAGCACCTGCTGCTT
TCAAGTATTTTGATACAACAATTGATCGTAAAAGATATACCTCAACAAAAGAAGTCTTAGACGCCACCTT
AATTCATCAATCAATCACTGGATTGTATGAGACAAGAATTGATTTGTCTCAATTGGGTGGTGATGAAGGG
GCTGATCCTAAGAAGAAAAGAAAAGTTGATCCAAAGAAAAAGCGTAAGGTGGATCCTAAGAAAAAGAGAA
AGGTTGACTACAAAGACCATGACGGTGATTATAAAGATCATGACATCGACTACAAGGATGACGATGACAA
GTGATAATGACTGCAGAGATCCATCGACCTGCCGCCAAGCTAATTCCGGGCGAATTTCTGTCGAGTCATG
TAATTAGTTATGTCACGCTTACATTCACGCCCTCCCCCCACATCCGCTCTAACCGAAAAGGAAGGAGTTA
GACAACCTGAAGTCTAGGTCCCTATTTATTTTTTTATAGTTATGTTAGTATTAAGAACGTTATTTATATT
TCAAATTTTTCTTTTTTTTCTGTACAGACGCGTGTACGCATGTAACATTATACTGAAAACCTTGCTTGAG
AAGGTTTTGGGACGCTCGAAATCGCGTGCATTCAACGCTGCAGGTCGACAACCCTTAATATAACTTCGTA
TAATGTATGCTATACGAAGTTATTAGGTCTAGAGATCTGTTTAGCTTGCCTCGTCCCCGCCGGGTCACCC
GGCCAGCGACATGGAGGCCCAGAATACCCTCCTTGACAGTCTTGACGTGCGCAGCTCAGGGGCATGATGT
GACTGTCGCCCGTACATTTAGCCCATACATCCCCATGTATAATCATTTGCATCCATACATTTTGATGGCC
GCACGGCGCGAAGCAAAAATTACGGCTCCTCGCTGCAGACCTGCGAGCAGGGAAACGCTCCCCTCACAGA
CGCGTTGAATTGTCCCCACGCCGCGCCCCTGTAGAGAAATATAAAAGGTTAGGATTTGCCACTGAGGTTC
TTCTTTCATATACTTCCTTTTAAAATCTTGCTAGGATACAGTTCTCACATCACATCCGAACATAAACAAC
CATGGGAACCACCTTGGATGACACTGCTTATCGATACCGAACATCTGTACCTGGTGATGCTGAAGCTATC
GAAGCCCTTGACGGGTCATTCACAACTGACACCGTCTTTAGAGTTACAGCTACTGGGGATGGGTTTACAT
TGCGAGAAGTACCAGTAGATCCTCCTTTGACCAAAGTATTCCCAGATGACGAAAGTGACGATGAATCCGA
TGACGGTGAGGACGGTGACCCAGACTCAAGAACATTTGTCGCTTATGGAGACGACGGTGATTTGGCCGGT
TTCGTAGTTGTATCCTATTCTGGATGGAACCGAAGACTTACTGTCGAGGATATAGAGGTTGCCCCAGAAC
ATCGTGGGCACGGTGTTGGGCGAGCCCTTATGGGATTAGCTACAGAATTTGCCCGTGAACGTGGGGCTGG
ACATTTATGGTTAGAAGTCACCAATGTTAATGCACCAGCTATACATGCATATCGAAGAATGGGGTTCACA
CTTTGTGGATTGGATACAGCTTTATACGATGGTACAGCCTCAGACGGAGAACAAGCTTTATACATGTCTA
TGCCTTGTCCATAATCAGTACTGACAATAAAAAGATTCTTGTTTTCAAGAACTTGTCATTTGTATAGTTT
TTTTATATTGTAGTTGTTCTATTTTAATCAAATGTTAGCGTGATTTATATTTTTTTTCGCCTCGACATCA
TCTGCCCAGATGCGAAGTTAAGTGCGCAGAAAGTAATATCATGCGTTAATCGTATGTGAATGCTGGTCGC
TATACTGCTGTCGATTCGATACTAACGCCGCCATCCAGTGTCGAAAACGAGCTCTCGAGAACCCTTAATA
TAACTTCGTATAATGTATGCTATACGAAGTTATTAGGTGATATCAGATCCACTAGTGGCCATTAAGACCT
GAGCAAAAGGCCAGCAAAAGGCCAGGAACCGTAAAAAGGCCGCGTTGCTGGCGTTTTTCCATAGGCTCCG
CCCCCCTGACGAGCATCACAAAAATCGACGCTCAAGTCAGAGGTGGCGAAACCCGACAGGACTATAAAGA
TACCAGGCGTTTCCCCCTGGAAGCTCCCTCGTGCGCTCTCCTGTTCCGACCCTGCCGCTTACCGGATACC
TGTCCGCCTTTCTCCCTTCGGGAAGCGTGGCGCTTTCTCATAGCTCACGCTGTAGGTATCTCAGTTCGGT
GTAGGTCGTTCGCTCCAAGCTGGGCTGTGTGCACGAACCCCCCGTTCAGCCCGACCGCTGCGCCTTATCC
GGTAACTATCGTCTTGAGTCCAACCCGGTAAGACACGACTTATCGCCACTGGCAGCAGCCACTGGTAACA
GGATTAGCAGAGCGAGGTATGTAGGCGGTGCTACAGAGTTCTTGAAGTGGTGGCCTAACTACGGCTACAC
TAGAAGAACAGTATTTGGTATCTGCGCTCTGCTGAAGCCAGTTACCTTCGGAAAAAGAGTTGGTAGCTCT
TGATCCGGCAAACAAACCACCGCTGGTAGCGGTGGTTTTTTTGTTTGCAAGCAGCAGATTACGCGCAGAA
AAAAAGGATCTCAAGAAGATCCTTTGATCTTTTCTACGGGGTCTGACGCTCAGTGGAACGAAAACTCACG
TTAAGGGATTTTGGTCATGAGATTATCAAAAAGGATCTTCACCTAGATCCTTTTAAATTAAAAATGAAGT
TTTAAATCAATCTAAAGTATATATGAGTAAACTTGGTCTGACAGTTACCAATGCTTAATCAGTGAGGCAC
CTATCTCAGCGATCTGTCTATTTCGTTCATCCATAGTTGCCTGACTCCCCGTCGTGTAGATAACTACGAT
ACGGGAGGGCTTACCATCTGGCCCCAGTGCTGCAATGATACCGCGAGACCCACGCTCACCGGCTCCAGAT
TTATCAGCAATAAACCAGCCAGCCGGAAGGGCCGAGCGCAGAAGTGGTCCTGCAACTTTATCCGCCTCCA
TCCAGTCTATTAATTGTTGCCGGGAAGCTAGAGTAAGTAGTTCGCCAGTTAATAGTTTGCGCAACGTTGT
TGCCATTGCTACAGGCATCGTGGTGTCACGCTCGTCGTTTGGTATGGCTTCATTCAGCTCCGGTTCCCAA
CGATCAAGGCGAGTTACATGATCCCCCATGTTGTGCAAAAAAGCGGTTAGCTCCTTCGGTCCTCCGATCG
TTGTCAGAAGTAAGTTGGCCGCAGTGTTATCACTCATGGTTATGGCAGCACTGCATAATTCTCTTACTGT
CATGCCATCCGTAAGATGCTTTTCTGTGACTGGTGAGTACTCAACCAAGTCATTCTGAGAATAGTGTATG
CGGCGACCGAGTTGCTCTTGCCCGGCGTCAATACGGGATAATACCGCGCCACATAGCAGAACTTTAAAAG
TGCTCATCATTGGAAAACGTTCTTCGGGGCGAAAACTCTCAAGGATCTTACCGCTGTTGAGATCCAGTTC
GATGTAACCCACTCGTGCACCCAACTGATCTTCAGCATCTTTTACTTTCACCAGCGTTTCTGGGTGAGCA
AAAACAGGAAGGCAAAATGCCGCAAAAAAGGGAATAAGGGCGACACGGAAATGTTGAATACTCATACTCT
TCCTTTTTCAATATTATTGAAGCATTTATCAGGGTTATTGTCTCATGAGCGGATACATATTTGAATGTAT
TTAGAAAAATAAACAAATAGGGGTTCCGCGCACATTTCCCCGAAAAGTGCCACCT
